>Addgene plasmid #64624 | p38 WT O/E (MAPK14)-pcw107-V5 | depositor partial sequence | sequence record 108693 | Depositor Insert Sequence
[1080 nt withheld, positions 1-1080]
TGA
