>Addgene plasmid #64624 | p38 WT O/E (MAPK14)-pcw107-V5 | addgene partial sequence | sequence record 110710 | hPGK-F 5'-GTGTTCCGCATTCTGCAAG-3'
GTACAAAAAAGTTGGCCCAAGCGGCGGCGGCACC
[654 nt withheld, positions 35-688]
