>Addgene plasmid #64624 | p38 WT O/E (MAPK14)-pcw107-V5 | addgene partial sequence | sequence record 110711 | WPRE-R 5'-CATAGCGTAAAAGGAGCAACA-3'
TCCAGAGGGTTGATTGTCGACTTAACGCGGTCATTACTACGTAGAATCGAGACCGAGGAGAGGGTTAGGG
ATAGGCTTACCACCGGTAACCACTTTGTACAAGAAAGTTGGCAA
[622 nt withheld, positions 115-736]
