[The description below was written by a language model from this plasmid's Addgene catalogue record.]
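Description:
p38 WT O/E (MAPK14)-pcw107-V5 is a lentiviral expression plasmid built on the pcw107 (V5) backbone, which is about 9.2 kb without its insert. It carries wild-type human MAPK14, the gene for the stress-activated kinase p38α. The roughly 1.1 kb insert corresponds to transcript variant 2 and was introduced by Gateway recombination cloning. The plasmid is maintained in bacteria under ampicillin selection, and a puromycin marker allows selection of transduced mammalian cells. No feature table accompanies the record, so the bacterial origin, the LTRs and packaging elements, and the promoter driving the puromycin marker are not documented. The use of a WPRE-based reverse sequencing primer does imply that a woodchuck post-transcriptional regulatory element lies downstream of the insert, where such elements typically improve transcript stability and expression.

MAPK14 is expressed from the PGK promoter, a constitutive promoter of moderate strength. This fits the stated purpose of producing physiological rather than strongly elevated levels of the protein once the construct is packaged into lentivirus and delivered to target cells. The backbone supplies a C-terminal V5 epitope tag, which allows the exogenous protein to be detected and distinguished from endogenous p38. The depositor also notes a short four-nucleotide barcode positioned 17 nt upstream of the start of the coding sequence, which presumably helps identify the construct.

The plasmid comes from a study that systematically searched for signalling pathways able to confer resistance to anticancer drugs. In that context it serves as the wild-type overexpression construct representing the p38 MAPK pathway.
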