Addgene plasmid #64624: p38 WT O/E (MAPK14)-pcw107-V5
Purpose: when used to produce lentivirus, express physiological levels of insert
Depositing lab: David Sabatini & Kris Wood. Depositing organization: Whitehead Institute for Biomedical Research. Publication: Systematic identification of signaling pathways with potential to confer anticancer drug resistance. Martz CA, Ottina KA, Singleton KR, Jasper JS, Wardell SE, Peraza-Penton A, Anderson GR, Winter PS, Wang T, Alley HM, Kwong LN, Cooper ZA, Tetzlaff M, Chen PL, Rathmell JC, Flaherty KT, Wargo JA, McDonnell DP, Sabatini DM, Wood KC. Sci Signal. 2014 Dec 23;7(357):ra121. doi: 10.1126/scisignal.aaa1877. PubMed 25538079.
Backbone
  Vector backbone: pcw107 (V5)
  Backbone manufacturer: John Doench/Kathleen Ottina
  Backbone size w/o insert (bp): 9240
  Vector type: Lentiviral
  Selectable markers: Puromycin
Growth in bacteria
  Bacterial resistance: Ampicillin, 100 μg/mL
  Growth temperature: 37°C
  Growth strain: Stbl3
  Copy number: Unknown
Gene/Insert
  Gene/Insert name: MAPK14 (transcript variant 2) (alt name: NM_139012.2)
  Species: H. sapiens (human)
  Insert size (bp): 1083
  Entrez Gene: MAPK14 (a.k.a. CSBP, CSBP1, CSBP2, CSPB1, EXIP, Mxi2, PRKM14, PRKM15, RK, SAPK2A, p38, p38ALPHA)
  Promoter: PGK
  Tag / fusion protein: V5 (C terminal on backbone)
  Cloning method: Gateway Cloning
  Sequencing primers: 5′ hPGK-F; 3′ WPRE-R
Terms and licenses: Academic/Nonprofit Terms; Industry Terms: Not Available to Industry
Depositor comments: CCAA (N-term barcode, 17 nt upstream of CDS start). Working name: CTK-I1-V5
How to cite: p38 WT O/E (MAPK14)-pcw107-V5 was a gift from David Sabatini & Kris Wood (Addgene plasmid # 64624 ; http://n2t.net/addgene:64624 ; RRID:Addgene_64624)
